Addgene plasmid #48394: pFUSB4_ACGG
Depositing lab: Stephen Ekker. Depositing organization: Mayo Foundation for Medical Education and Research. Publication: High Efficiency In Vivo Genome Engineering with a Simplified 15-RVD GoldyTALEN Design. Ma AC, Lee HB, Clark KJ, Ekker SC. PLoS One. 2013 May 29;8(5):e65259. doi: 10.1371/journal.pone.0065259. Print 2013. PubMed 23734242.
Backbone
  Vector backbone: pFUS_B4
  Vector type: Mammalian Expression, TALEN
Growth in bacteria
  Bacterial resistance: Spectinomycin, 50 μg/mL
  Growth temperature: 37°C
  Growth strain: Top10
  Copy number: Unknown
Gene/Insert
  Gene/Insert name: RVD sequence: NI HD NN NN
  Species: Synthetic
  Cloning method: Unknown
  Sequencing primers: 5′ ttgatgcctggcagttccct; 3′ cgaaccgaacaggcttatgt
Terms and licenses: Academic/Nonprofit Terms; Industry Terms: Not Available to Industry
Depositor comments: Plasmid was created using Golden Gate cloning.
How to cite: pFUSB4_ACGG was a gift from Stephen Ekker (Addgene plasmid # 48394 ; http://n2t.net/addgene:48394 ; RRID:Addgene_48394)
