[The description below was written by a language model from this plasmid's Addgene catalogue record and pLannotate feature annotations shown in this document.]
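Description:
pFUSB4_ACGG is a small (about 2.9 kb) bacterial intermediate plasmid from a Golden Gate TALEN assembly system, built on the pFUS_B4 array backbone. It carries a pre-assembled synthetic block of four TAL effector repeats with the repeat-variable diresidues NI, HD, NN and NN. Under the standard TALE code these recognise A, C, G and G, which is where the plasmid name comes from. Although the catalogue classes it as a mammalian expression/TALEN vector, the annotated features show no eukaryotic promoter, nuclease domain or polyadenylation signal, so it is better understood as a cloning module than as a construct that expresses a functional nuclease itself. The repeat array was not annotated by the automated feature tool. It presumably lies in the unannotated stretch next to the residual lacZα fragment, a remnant of the blue/white screening cassette that Golden Gate insertion normally displaces.

Propagation in E. coli relies on a high-copy ColE1/pUC-type origin, and selection is through the aadA aminoglycoside adenylyltransferase gene, which confers spectinomycin (and streptomycin) resistance. Upstream of this marker are fragments of a class 1 integron Pc promoter and a gentamicin acetyltransferase gene, which appear to be vestiges of the integron-derived resistance cassette. A short lacI fragment and the rrnB T1 and T2 terminators are also present as backbone elements.

The associated work describes a simplified 15-RVD GoldyTALEN design for in vivo genome engineering. In that setting, ready-made four-repeat modules such as this one can be combined with other partial arrays in a further Golden Gate step, giving full-length TALEN expression constructs without building each array from single-repeat plasmids.
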