Features (pLannotate 1.2.2; 8 found; start..end, strand, type, name):
      3..39      -  CDS            lacZα (fragment): LacZα fragment of β-galactosidase; lacZ fragment
    596..619     +  promoter       Pc promoter (fragment): intI1 (promoter lies within the coding sequence); class 1 integron promoter
    795..851     +  CDS            GmR (fragment): gentamycin acetyltransferase; aacC1; confers resistance to gentamycin
    858..1649    +  CDS            SmR: aminoglycoside adenylyltransferase (Murphy, 1985); aadA; confers resistance to spectinomycin and streptomycin
   1742..2330    +  rep_origin     ori: high-copy-number ColE1/pMB1/pBR322/pUC origin of replication
   2513..2605    +  CDS            lacI (fragment): lac repressor; lacI; The lac repressor binds to the lac operator to inhibit transcription in E. coli. This inhibition can be relieved by adding lactose or isopropyl-β-D-thiogalactopyranoside (IPTG).
   2660..2687    -  terminator     rrnB T2 terminator: transcription terminator T2 from the E. coli rrnB gene
   2819..2862    +  terminator     rrnB T1 terminator: Escherichia coli rrnB; transcription terminator T1 from the E. coli rrnB gene
>Addgene plasmid #48394 | pFUSB4_ACGG | depositor full sequence | sequence record 70094 | Full Sequence
ATGTTTTCCCAGTCACGACGTTGTAAAACGACGGCCAGTCTTAAGCGTCTCATGGCCTGACCCCGGACCA
AGTGGTGGCCTATCGCCAGCAACATTGGCGGCAAGCAAGCGCTCGAAACGGTGCAGCGGCTGTTGCCGGT
GCTGTGCCAGGACCATGGCCTGACTCCGGACCAAGTGGTGGCTATCGCCAGCCACGATGGCGGCAAGCAA
GCGCTCGAAACGGTGCAGCGGCTGTTGCCGGTGCTGTGCCAGGACCATGGCCTGACCCCGGACCAAGTGG
TGGCTATCGCCAGCAACAATGGCGGCAAGCAAGCGCTCGAAACGGTGCAGCGGCTGTTGCCGGTGCTGTG
CCAGGACCATGGCCTGACCCCGGACCAAGTGGTGGCTATCGCCAGCAACAATGGCGGCAAGCAAGCGCTC
GAAACGGTGCAGCGGCTGTTGCCGGTGCTGTGCCAGGACCATGGCCTGACCCCGGACCAAGTGGTGGCTA
TCGAGACGTCTAGACCAGCCAGGACAGAAATGCCTCGACTTCGCTGCTACCCAAGGTTGCCGGGTGACGC
ACACCGTGGAAACGGATGAAGGCACGAACCCAGTGGACATAAGCCTGTTCGGTTCGTAAGCTGTAATGCA
AGTAGCGTATGCGCTCACGCAACTGGTCCAGAACCTTGACCGAACGCAGCGGTGGTAACGGCGCAGTGGC
GGTTTTCATGGCTTGTTATGACTGTTTTTTTGGGGTACAGTCTATGCCTCGGGCATCCAAGCAGCAAGCG
CGTTACGCCGTGGGTCGATGTTTGATGTTATGGAGCAGCAACGATGTTACGCAGCAGGGCAGTCGCCCTA
AAACAAAGTTAAACATTATGAGGGAAGCGGTGATCGCCGAAGTATCGACTCAACTATCAGAGGTAGTTGG
CGTCATCGAGCGCCATCTCGAACCGACGTTGCTGGCCGTACATTTGTACGGCTCCGCAGTGGATGGCGGC
CTGAAGCCACACAGTGATATTGATTTGCTGGTTACGGTGACCGTAAGGCTTGATGAAACAACGCGGCGAG
CTTTGATCAACGACCTTTTGGAAACTTCGGCTTCCCCTGGAGAGAGCGAGATTCTCCGCGCTGTAGAAGT
CACCATTGTTGTGCACGACGACATCATTCCGTGGCGTTATCCAGCTAAGCGCGAACTGCAATTTGGAGAA
TGGCAGCGCAATGACATTCTTGCAGGTATCTTCGAGCCAGCCACGATCGACATTGATCTGGCTATCTTGC
TGACAAAAGCAAGAGAACATAGCGTTGCCTTGGTAGGTCCAGCGGCGGAGGAACTCTTTGATCCGGTTCC
TGAACAGGATCTATTTGAGGCGCTAAATGAAACCTTAACGCTATGGAACTCGCCGCCCGACTGGGCTGGC
GATGAGCGAAATGTAGTGCTTACGTTGTCCCGCATTTGGTACAGCGCAGTAACCGGCAAAATCGCGCCGA
AGGATGTCGCTGCCGACTGGGCAATGGAGCGCCTGCCGGCCCAGTATCAGCCCGTCATACTTGAAGCTAG
ACAGGCTTATCTTGGACAAGAAGAAGATCGCTTGGCCTCGCGCGCAGATCAGTTGGAAGAATTTGTCCAC
TACGTGAAAGGCGAGATCACCAAGGTAGTCGGCAAATAACCCTCGAGCCACCCATGACCAAAATCCCTTA
ACGTGAGTTACGCGTCGTTCCACTGAGCGTCAGACCCCGTAGAAAAGATCAAAGGATCTTCTTGAGATCC
TTTTTTTCTGCGCGTAATCTGCTGCTTGCAAACAAAAAAACCACCGCTACCAGCGGTGGTTTGTTTGCCG
GATCAAGAGCTACCAACTCTTTTTCCGAAGGTAACTGGCTTCAGCAGAGCGCAGATACCAAATACTGTCC
TTCTAGTGTAGCCGTAGTTAGGCCACCACTTCAAGAACTCTGTAGCACCGCCTACATACCTCGCTCTGCT
AATCCTGTTACCAGTGGCTGCTGCCAGTGGCGATAAGTCGTGTCTTACCGGGTTGGACTCAAGACGATAG
TTACCGGATAAGGCGCAGCGGTCGGGCTGAACGGGGGGTTCGTGCACACAGCCCAGCTTGGAGCGAACGA
CCTACACCGAACTGAGATACCTACAGCGTGAGCATTGAGAAAGCGCCACGCTTCCCGAAGGGAGAAAGGC
GGACAGGTATCCGGTAAGCGGCAGGGTCGGAACAGGAGAGCGCACGAGGGAGCTTCCAGGGGGAAACGCC
TGGTATCTTTATAGTCCTGTCGGGTTTCGCCACCTCTGACTTGAGCGTCGATTTTTGTGATGCTCGTCAG
GGGGGCGGAGCCTATGGAAAAACGCCAGCAACGCGGCCTTTTTACGGTTCCTGGCCTTTTGCTGGCCTTT
TGCTCACATGTTCTTTCCTGCGTTATCCCCTGATTCTGTGGATAACCGTATTACCGCCTTTGAGTGAGCT
GATACCGCTCGCCGCAGCCGAACGACCGAGCGCAGCGAGTCAGTGAGCGAGGAAGCGGAAGAGCGCCCAA
TACGCAAACCGCCTCTCCCCGCGCGTTGGCCGATTCATTAATGCAGCTGGCACGACAGGTTTCCCGACTG
GAAAGCGGGCAGTGAGCGCAACGCAATTAATACGCGTACCGCTAGCCAGGAAGAGTTTGTAGAAACGCAA
AAAGGCCATCCGTCAGGATGGCCTTCTGCTTAGTTTGATGCCTGGCAGTTTATGGCGGGCGTCCTGCCCG
CCACCCTCCGGGCCGTTGCTTCACAACGTTCAAATCCGCTCCCGGCGGATTTGTCCTACTCAGGAGAGCG
TTCACCGACAAACAACAGATAAAACGAAAGGCCCAGTCTTCCGACTGAGCCTTTCGTTTTATTTGATGCC
TGGCAGTTCCCTACTCTCGCGTTAACGCTAGCATGG
