>Addgene plasmid #48394 | pFUSB4_ACGG | addgene partial sequence | sequence record 70696 | pCR8_F1 5'-ttgatgcctggcagttccct-3'
TTGTAAAACGACGGCCAGTCTTAAGCGTCTCATGGCCTGACCCCGGACCAAGTGGTGGCTATCGCCAGCA
ACATTGGCGGCAAGCAAGCGCTCGAAACGGTGCAGCGGCTGTTGCCGGTGCTGTGCCAGGACCATGGCCT
GACTCCGGACCAAGTGGTGGCTATCGCCAGCCACGATGGCGGCAAGCAAGCGCTCGAAACGGTGCAGCGG
CTGTTGCCGGTGCTGTGCCAGGACCATGGCCTGACCCCGGACCAAGTGGTGGCTATCGCCAGCAACAATG
GCGGCAAGCAAGCGCTCGAAACGGTGCAGCGGCTGTTGCCGGTGCTGTGCCAGGACCATGGCCTGACCCC
GGACCAAGTGGTGGCTATCGCCAGCAACAATGGCGGCAAGCAAGCGCTCGAAACGGTGCAGCGGCTGTTG
CCGGTGCTGTGCCAGGACCATGGCCTGACCCCGGACCAAGTGGTGGCTATCGAGACGTCTAGACCAGCCA
GGACAGAAATGCCTCGACTTCGCTGCTACCCAAGGTTGCCGGGTGACGCACACCGTGGAAACGGATGAAG
GCACGAACCCAGTGGACATAAGCCTGTTCGGTTCGTAAGCTGTAATGCAAGTAGCGTATGCGCTCACGCA
ACTGGTCCAGAACCTTGACCGAACGCAGCGGTGGTAACGGCGCAGTGGCGGTTTTCATGGCTTGTTATGA
CTGTTTTTTTGGGGTACAGTCTATGCCTCGGGCATCCAAGCAGCAAGCGCGTTACGCCGTGGGTCGATGT
TTGATGTTATGGAGCAGCAACGATGTTACGCAGCAGGGCAGTCGCCCTAAAACAAAGTTAAACATTATGA
